>Addgene plasmid #195217 | pRevTRE-hygro-GFP-Crumbs3a WT | addgene full sequence | sequence record 386330 | Addgene Partial NGS Result
TTTCGTTCATCCATAGTTGCCTGACTCCCCGTCGTGTAGATAACTACGATACGGGAGGGCTTACCATCTG
GCCCCAGTGCTGCAATGATACCGCGAGACCCACGCTCACCGGCTCCAGATTTATCAGCAATAAACCAGCC
AGCCGGAAGGGCCGAGCGCAGAAGTGGTCCTGCAACTTTATCCGCCTCCATCCAGTCTATTAATTGTTGC
CGGGAAGCTAGAGTAAGTAGTTCGCCAGTTAATAGTTTGCGCAACGTTGTTGCCATTGCTGCAGGCATCG
TGGTGTCACGCTCGTCGTTTGGTATGGCTTCATTCAGCTCCGGTTCCCAACGATCAAGGCGAGTTACATG
ATCCCCCATGTTGTGCAAAAAAGCGGTTAGCTCCTTCGGTCCTCCGATCGTTGTCAGAAGTAAGTTGGCC
GCAGTGTTATCACTCATGGTTATGGCAGCACTGCATAATTCTCTTACTGTCATGCCATCCGTAAGATGCT
TTTCTGTGACTGGTGAGTACTCAACCAAGTCATTCTGAGAATAGTGTATGCGGCGACCGAGTTGCTCTTG
CCCGGCGTCAACACGGGATAATACCGCGCCACATAGCAGAACTTTAAAAGTGCTCATCATTGGAAAACGT
TCTTCGGGGCGAAAACTCTCAAGGATCTTACCGCTGTTGAGATCCAGTTCGATGTAACCCACTCGTGCAC
CCAACTGATCTTCAGCATCTTTTACTTTCACCAGCGTTTCTGGGTGAGCAAAAACAGGAAGGCAAAATGC
CGCAAAAAAGGGAATAAGGGCGACACGGAAATGTTGAATACTCATACTCTTCCTTTTTCAATATTATTGA
AGCATTTATCAGGGTTATTGTCTCATGAGCGGATACATATTTGAATGTATTTAGAAAAATAAACAAATAG
GGGTTCCGCGCACATTTCCCCGAAAAGTGCCACCTGACGTCTAAGAAACCATTATTATCATGACATTAAC
CTATAAAAATAGGCGTATCACGAGGCCCTTTCGTCTTCAAGAATTCATACCAGATCACCGAAAACTGTCC
TCCAAATGTGTCCCCCTCACACTCCCAAATTCGCGGGCTTCTGCCTCTTAGACCACTCTACCCTATTCCC
CACACTCACCGGAGCCAAAGCCGCGGCCCTTCCGTTTCTTTGCTTTTGAAAGACCCCACCCGTAGGTGGC
AAGCTAGCTTAAGTAACGCCACTTTGCAAGGCATGGAAAAATACATAACTGAGAATAGAAAAGTTCAGAT
CAAGGTCAGGAACAAAGAAACAGCTGAATACCAAACAGGATATCTGTGGTAAGCGGTTCCTGCCCCGGCT
CAGGGCCAAGAACAGATGAGACAGCTGAGTGATGGGCCAAACAGGATATCTGTGGTAAGCAGTTCCTGCC
CCGGCTCGGGGCCAAGAACAGATGGTCCCCAGATGCGGTCCAGCCCTCAGCAGTTTCTAGTGAATCATCA
GATGTTTCCAGGGTGCCCCAAGGACCTGAAAATGACCCTGTACCTTATTTGAACTAACCAATCAGTTCGC
TTCTCGCTTCTGTTCGCGCGCTTCCGCTCTCCGAGCTCAATAAAAGAGCCCACAACCCCTCACTCGGCGC
GCCAGTCTTCCGATAGACTGCGTCGCCCGGGTACCCGTATTCCCAATAAAGCCTCTTGCTGTTTGCATCC
GAATCGTGGTCTCGCTGTTCCTTGGGAGGGTCTCCTCTGAGTGATTGACTACCCACGACGGGGGTCTTTC
ATTTGGGGGCTCGTCCGGGATTTGGAGACCCCTGCCCAGGGACCACCGACCCACCACCGGGAGGTAAGCT
GGCCAGCAACTTATCTGTGTCTGTCCGATTGTCTAGTGTCTATGTTTGATGTTATGCGCCTGCGTCTGTA
CTAGTTAGCTAACTAGCTCTGTATCTGGCGGACCCGTGGTGGAACTGACGAGTTCTGAACACCCGGCCGC
AACCCTGGGAGACGTCCCAGGGACTTTGGGGGCCGTTTTTGTGGCCCGACCTGAGGAAGGGAGTCGATGT
GGAATCCGACCCCGTCAGGATATGTGGTTCTGGTAGGAGACGAGAACCTAAAACAGTTCCCGCCTCCGTC
TGAATTTTTGCTTTCGGTTTGGAACCGAAGCCGCGCGTCTTGTCTGCTGCAGCGCTGCAGCATCGTTCTG
TGTTGTCTCTGTCTGACTGTGTTTCTGTATTTGTCTGAAAATTAGGGCCAGACTGTTACCACTCCCTTAA
GTTTGACCTTAGGTCACTGGAAAGATGTCGAGCGGATCGCTCACAACCAGTCGGTAGATGTCAAGAAGAG
ACGTTGGGTTACCTTCTGCTCTGCAGAATGGCCAACCTTTAACGTCGGATGGCCGCGAGACGGCACCTTT
AACCGAGACCTCATCACCCAGGTTAAGATCAAGGTCTTTTCACCTGGCCCGCATGGACACCCAGACCAGG
TCCCCTACATCGTGACCTGGGAAGCCTTGGCTTTTGACCCCCCTCCCTGGGTCAAGCCCTTTGTACACCC
TAAGCCTCCGCCTCCTCTTCCTCCATCCGCCCCGTCTCTCCCCCTTGAACCTCCTCGTTCGACCCCGCCT
CGATCCTCCCTTTATCCAGCCCTCACTCCTTCTCTAGGCGCCGGAATTCCGATCTGATAGCTTGCCACAA
CCCGTACCAAAGATGGATAGATCCGGAAAGCCTGAACTCACCGCGACGTCTGTCGAGAAGTTTCTGATCG
AAAAGTTCGACAGCGTCTCCGACCTGATGCAGCTCTCGGAGGGCGAAGAATCTCGTGCTTTCAGCTTCGA
TGTAGGAGGGCGTGGATATGTCCTGCGGGTAAATAGCTGCGCCGATGGTTTCTACAAAGATCGTTATGTT
TATCGGCACTTTGCATCGGCCGCGCTCCCGATTCCGGAAGTGCTTGACATTGGGGAATTCAGCGAGAGCC
TGACCTATTGCATCTCCCGCCGTGCACAGGGTGTCACGTTGCAAGACCTGCCTGAAACCGAACTGCCCGC
TGTTCTGCAGCCGGTCGCGGAGGCCATGGATGCGATCGCTGCGGCCGATCTTAGCCAGACGAGCGGGTTC
GGCCCATTCGGACCGCAAGGAATCGGTCAATACACTACATGGCGTGATTTCATATGCGCGATTGCTGATC
CCCATGTGTATCACTGGCAAACTGTGATGGACGACACCGTCAGTGCGTCCGTCGCGCAGGCTCTCGATGA
GCTGATGCTTTGGGCCGAGGACTGCCCCGAAGTCCGGCACCTCGTGCACGCGGATTTCGGCTCCAACAAT
GTCCTGACGGACAATGGCCGCATAACAGCGGTCATTGACTGGAGCGAGGCGATGTTCGGGGATTCCCAAT
ACGAGGTCGCCAACATCTTCTTCTGGAGGCCGTGGTTGGCTTGTATGGAGCAGCAGACGCGCTACTTCGA
GCGGAGGCATCCGGAGCTTGCAGGATCGCCGCGGCTCCGGGCGTATATGCTCCGCATTGGTCTTGACCAA
CTCTATCAGAGCTTGGTTGACGGCAATTTCGATGATGCAGCTTGGGCGCAGGGTCGATGCGACGCAATCG
TCCGATCCGGAGCCGGGACTGTCGGGCGTACACAAATCGCCCGCAGAAGCGCGGCCGTCTGGACCGATGG
CTGTGTAGAAGTACTCGCCGATAGTGGAAACCGACGCCCCAGCACTCGTCCGAGGGCAAAGGAATAGAGT
AGATGCCGACCGAACAAGAGCTGATTTCGAGAACGCCTCAGCCAGCAACTCGCGCGAGCCTAGCAAGGCA
AATGCGAGAGAACGGCCTTACGCTTGGTGGCACAGTTCTCGTCCACAGTTCGCTAAGCTCGCTCGGCTGG
GTCGCGGGAGGGCCGGTCGCAGTGATTCAGGCCCTTCTGGATTGTGTTGGTCCCCAGGGCACGATTGTCA
TGCCCACGCACTCGGGTGATCTGACTGATCCCGCAGATTGGAGATCGCCGCCCGTGCCTGCCGATTGGGT
GCAGATCTCGAGTTTACCACTCCCTATCAGTGATAGAGAAAAGTGAAAGTCGAGTTTACCACTCCCTATC
AGTGATAGAGAAAAGTGAAAGTCGAGTTTACCACTCCCTATCAGTGATAGAGAAAAGTGAAAGTCGAGTT
TACCACTCCCTATCAGTGATAGAGAAAAGTGAAAGTCGAGTTTACCACTCCCTATCAGTGATAGAGAAAA
GTGAAAGTCGAGTTTACCACTCCCTATCAGTGATAGAGAAAAGTGAAAGTCGAGTTTACCACTCCCTATC
AGTGATAGAGAAAAGTGAAAGTCGAGTTTACCACTCCCTATCAGTGATAGAGAAAAGTGAAAGTCGAGTT
TACCACTCCCTATCAGTGATAGAGAAAAGTGAAAGTCGAGTTTACCACTCCCTATCAGTGATAGAGAAAA
GTGAAAGTCGAGCTCGGTACCCGGGTCGAGGTAGGCGTGTACGGTGGGAGGCCTATATAAGCAGAGCTCG
TTTAGTGAACCGTCAGATCGCCTGGAGACGCCATCCACGCTGTTTTGACCTCCATAGAAGACACCGGGAC
CGATCCAGCCTCCGCGGCCCCGAATTCGAGCTCGGTACCCGGGATCCATGGCGAACCCCGGGCTGGGGCT
GCTTCTGGCGCTGGGCCTGCCGTTCCTGCTGGCCCGCTGGGGCCGAGCCTGGGGGCAAATACAGACCACT
TCTGCAAATGAGAATAGCACTGTTTTGCCTTCATCCACCAGCTCCAGCTCCGACGGAGGTGGAGGGGTGA
GCAAGGGCGAGGAGCTGTTCACCGGGGTGGTGCCCATCCTGGTCGAGCTGGACGGCGACGTAAACGGCCA
CAAGTTCAGCGTGTCCGGCGAGGGCGAGGGCGATGCCACCTACGGCAAGCTGACCCTGAAGTTCATCTGC
ACCACCGGCAAGCTGCCCGTGCCCTGGCCCACCCTCGTGACCACCCTGACCTACGGCGTGCAGTGCTTCA
GCCGCTACCCCGACCACATGAAGCAGCACGACTTCTTCAAGTCCGCCATGCCCGAAGGCTACGTCCAGGA
GCGCACCATCTTCTTCAAGGACGACGGCAACTACAAGACCCGCGCCGAGGTGAAGTTCGAGGGCGACACC
CTGGTGAACCGCATCGAGCTGAAGGGCATCGACTTCAAGGAGGACGGCAACATCCTGGGGCACAAGCTGG
AGTACAACTACAACAGCCACAACGTCTATATCATGGCCGACAAGCAGAAGAACGGCATCAAGGTGAACTT
CAAGATCCGCCACAACATCGAGGACGGCAGCGTGCAGCTCGCCGACCACTACCAGCAGAACACCCCCATC
GGCGACGGCCCCGTGCTGCTGCCCGACAACCACTACCTGAGCACCCAGTCCGCCCTGAGCAAAGACCCCA
ACGAGAAGCGCGATCACATGGTCCTTAAGGAGTTCGTGACCGCCGCCGGGATCACTCTCGGCATGGACGA
GCTGTACAAGGGTGGAGGCGATGGCAACCTGCGTCCAGAAGCCATCACTGCTATCATCGTGGTCTTCTCC
CTCTTGGCTGCCTTGCTCCTGGCTGTGGGGCTGGCACTGTTGGTGCGGAAGCTTCGGGAGAAGCGGCAGA
CGGAGGGCACCTACCGGCCCAGTAGCGAGGAGCAGGTGGGTGCCCGCGTACCACCGACCCCCAACCTCAA
GTTGCCGCCGGAAGAGCGGCTCATCTGAATCGATAAAATAAAAGATTTTATTTAGTCTCCAGAAAAAGGG
GGGAATGAAAGACCCCACCTGTAGGTTTGGCAAGCTAGCTTAAGTAACGCCATTTTGCAAGGCATGGAAA
AATACATAACTGAGAATAGAGAAGTTCAGATCAAGGTCAGGAACAGATGGAACAGCTGAATATGGGCCAA
ACAGGATATCTGTGGTAAGCAGTTCCTGCCCCGGCTCAGGGCCAAGAACAGATGGAACAGCTGAATATGG
GCCAAACAGGATATCTGTGGTAAGCAGTTCCTGCCCCGGCTCAGGGCCAAGAACAGATGGTCCCCAGATG
CGGTCCAGCCCTCAGCAGTTTCTAGAGAACCATCAGATGTTTCCAGGGTGCCCCAAGGACCTGAAATGAC
CCTGTGCCTTATTTGAACTAACCAATCAGTTCGCTTCTCGCTTCTGTTCGCGCGCTTCTGCTCCCCGAGC
TCAATAAAAGAGCCCACAACCCCTCACTCGGGGCGCCAGTCCTCCGATTGACTGAGTCGCCCGGGTACCC
GTGTATCCAATAAACCCTCTTGCAGTTGCATCCGACTTGTGGTCTCGCTGTTCCTTGGGAGGGTCTCCTC
TGAGTGATTGACTACCCGTCAGCGGGGGTCTTTCATTTGGGGGCTCGTCCGGGATCGGGAGACCCCTGCC
CAGGGACCACCGACCCACCACCGGGAGGTAAGCTGGCTGCCTCGCGCGTTTCGGTGATGACGGTGAAAAC
CTCTGACACATGCAGCTCCCGGAGACGGTCACAGCTTGTCTGTAAGCGGATGCCGGGAGCAGACAAGCCC
GTCAGGGCGCGTCAGCGGGTGTTGGCGGGTGTCGGGGCGCAGCCATGACCCAGTCACGTAGCGATAGCGG
AGTGTATACTGGCTTAACTATGCGGCATCAGAGCAGATTGTACTGAGAGTGCACCATATGCGGTGTGAAA
TACCGCACAGATGCGTAAGGAGAAAATACCGCATCAGGCGCTCTTCCGCTTCCTCGCTCACTGACTCGCT
GCGCTCGGTCGTTCGGCTGCGGCGAGCGGTATCAGCTCACTCAAAGGCGGTAATACGGTTATCCACAGAA
TCAGGGGATAACGCAGGAAAGAACATGTGAGCAAAAGGCCAGCAAAAGGCCAGGAACCGTAAAAAGGCCG
CGTTGCTGGCGTTTTTCCATAGGCTCCGCCCCCCTGACGAGCATCACAAAAATCGACGCTCAAGTCAGAG
GTGGCGAAACCCGACAGGACTATAAAGATACCAGGCGTTTCCCCCTGGAAGCTCCCTCGTGCGCTCTCCT
GTTCCGACCCTGCCGCTTACCGGATACCTGTCCGCCTTTCTCCCTTCGGGAAGCGTGGCGCTTTCTCATA
GCTCACGCTGTAGGTATCTCAGTTCGGTGTAGGTCGTTCGCTCCAAGCTGGGCTGTGTGCACGAACCCCC
CGTTCAGCCCGACCGCTGCGCCTTATCCGGTAACTATCGTCTTGAGTCCAACCCGGTAAGACACGACTTA
TCGCCACTGGCAGCAGCCACTGGTAACAGGATTAGCAGAGCGAGGTATGTAGGCGGTGCTACAGAGTTCT
TGAAGTGGTGGCCTAACTACGGCTACACTAGAAGGACAGTATTTGGTATCTGCGCTCTGCTGAAGCCAGT
TACCTTCGGAAAAAGAGTTGGTAGCTCTTGATCCGGCAAACAAACCACCGCTGGTAGCGGTGGTTTTTTT
GTTTGCAAGCAGCAGATTACGCGCAGAAAAAAAGGATCTCAAGAAGATCCTTTGATCTTTTCTACGGGGT
CTGACGCTCAGTGGAACGAAAACTCACGTTAAGGGATTTTGGTCATGAGATTATCAAAAAGGATCTTCAC
CTAGATCCTTTTAAATTAAAAATGAAGTTTTAAATCAATCTAAAGTATATATGAGTAAACTTGGTCTGAC
AGTTACCAATGCTTAATCAGTGAGGCACCTATCTCAGCGATCTGTCTA
Features (pLannotate 1.2.2; 21 found; start..end, strand, type, name):
    816..920     -  promoter       AmpR promoter: bla
   1167..1274    +  LTR            3' LTR (ΔU3) (fragment): self-inactivating 3' long terminal repeat (LTR) from Moloney murine leukemia virus
   1291..1348    +  LTR            LTR (fragment): long terminal repeat from Moloney murine leukemia virus
   1362..1425    +  LTR            LTR (fragment): long terminal repeat from Moloney murine leukemia virus
   1578..1753    +  LTR            5' LTR (truncated): truncated long terminal repeat from Moloney murine sarcoma virus
   1875..2149    +  misc_feature   MESV Ψ (fragment): packaging signal of murine embryonic stem cell virus
   2216..2632    +  CDS            gag (truncated): truncated Moloney murine leukemia virus (MMLV) gag gene lacking the start codon
   2687..3707    +  CDS            HygR (fragment): aminoglycoside phosphotransferase from E. coli; aph(4)-Ia; confers resistance to hygromycin
   3725..4009    +  CDS            yokD (fragment): YOKD_BACSU - Experimental evidence at protein level: Swiss-Prot protein existence level 1. May contribute to antibiotic resistance. From Bacillus subtilis (strain 168).
   4011..4281    +  protein_bind   tetracycline response element: contains seven copies of the tetracycline operator tetO tetracycline repressor TetR
   4263..4422    +  protein_bind   tetracycline response element (fragment): contains seven copies of the tetracycline operator tetO tetracycline repressor TetR
   4440..4478    +  promoter       minimal CMV promoter: human cytomegalovirus (CMV) immediate early promoter
   4572..4593    +  misc_feature   MCS (fragment): pUC18/19 multiple cloning site
   4598..4726    +  CDS            CRB3 (fragment): CRUM3_CANLF - Experimental evidence at protein level: Swiss-Prot protein existence level 1. Involved in the establishment of cell polarity in mammalian epithelial cells (By similarity). Regulates the morphogenesis of tight junctions (By similarity). Involved in promoting phosphorylation and cytoplasmic retention of transcriptional coactivators YAP1 and WWTR1/TAZ which leads to suppression of TGFB1-dependent transcription of target genes such as CCN2/CTGF, SERPINE1/PAI1, SNAI1/SNAIL1 and SMAD7 (By similarity). From Canis lupus familiaris (Dog) (Canis familiaris).
   4757..5470    +  CDS            EGFP: EGFP is a basic (constitutively fluorescent) green fluorescent protein published in 1996, derived from Aequorea victoria. It is reported to be a rapidly-maturing weak dimer with moderate acid sensitivity.
   5480..5695    +  CDS            Crb3 (fragment): CRUM3_MOUSE - Experimental evidence at protein level: Swiss-Prot protein existence level 1. Involved in the establishment of cell polarity in mammalian epithelial cells (By similarity). Regulates the morphogenesis of tight junctions (PubMed:21145499). Involved in promoting phosphorylation and cytoplasmic retention of transcriptional coactivators YAP1 and WWTR1/TAZ which leads to suppression of TGFB1-dependent transcription of target genes such as CCN2/CTGF, SERPINE1/PAI1, SNAI1/SNAIL1 and SMAD7 (PubMed:21145499). From Mus musculus (Mouse).
   5744..6337    +  LTR            LTR: long terminal repeat from Moloney murine leukemia virus
   6406..6446    +  CDS            rop (fragment): Rop protein, which maintains plasmids at low copy number; rop
   6548..6688    +  misc_feature   bom: basis of mobility region from pBR322
   6874..7462    -  rep_origin     ori: high-copy-number ColE1/pMB1/pBR322/pUC origin of replication
   7633..815     -  CDS            AmpR (across the origin): β-lactamase; bla; confers resistance to ampicillin, carbenicillin, and related antibiotics
