[The description below was written by a language model from this plasmid's Addgene catalogue record and pLannotate feature annotations shown in this document.]
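Description:
pRevTRE-hygro-GFP-Crumbs3a WT is a Moloney murine leukemia virus-type retroviral vector built on the pRevTRE-hygro-GFP backbone for tetracycline-regulated expression of GFP-tagged human Crumbs3a (CRB3A, wild type). In bacteria it is maintained through a high-copy ColE1/pUC-type origin, with flanking pBR322-derived bom and rop remnants, and is selected with ampicillin via the bla gene and its promoter.

The proviral region runs from a 5' LTR (annotated as several MoMLV/MoMSV fragments), through a packaging signal and a truncated gag segment lacking its start codon, which together support encapsidation of the genomic RNA when the plasmid is introduced into a packaging cell line, to a 3' MoMLV LTR. Immediately downstream of the packaging region is a hygromycin phosphotransferase gene, positioned for expression from the 5' LTR, which allows selection of stably transduced cells. An internal cassette follows, consisting of a tetracycline response element with tetO repeats fused to a minimal CMV promoter. This is essentially silent on its own and is switched on only in cells that also express a tetracycline-controlled transactivator, which this plasmid does not encode.

In the payload, EGFP lies between a short N-terminal CRB3 segment and a longer C-terminal segment, so the tag appears to be inserted internally rather than at either end, leaving the native C-terminus free. The automated annotation matched these segments to dog and mouse CRB3 entries, whereas the catalogue lists the insert as human. This probably reflects homology-based matching. The sequence is a partial NGS result. CRB3 is an epithelial polarity and tight-junction protein, and the associated study used such constructs to follow Crumbs3 trafficking during cytokinesis and lumen formation.
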