Addgene plasmid #195217: pRevTRE-hygro-GFP-Crumbs3a WT
Purpose: Retroviral Tet response vector containing GFP tagged Crumbs3a
Depositing lab: David Bryant & Ben Margolis. Depositing organization: University of Michigan. Publication: Trafficking of Crumbs3 during cytokinesis is crucial for lumen formation. Schluter MA, Pfarr CS, Pieczynski J, Whiteman EL, Hurd TW, Fan S, Liu CJ, Margolis B. Mol Biol Cell. 2009 Nov;20(22):4652-63. doi: 10.1091/mbc.e09-02-0137. Epub 2009 Sep 23. PubMed 19776356.
Backbone
  Vector backbone: pRevTRE-hygro-GFP
  Vector type: Retroviral
  Selectable markers: Hygromycin
Growth in bacteria
  Bacterial resistance: Ampicillin, 100 μg/mL
  Growth temperature: 37°C
  Growth strain: NEB Stable
  Copy number: High Copy
Gene/Insert
  Gene/Insert name: CRB3A
  Species: H. sapiens (human)
  Entrez Gene: CRB3
Terms and licenses: Academic/Nonprofit Terms; Industry Terms: Not Available to Industry
How to cite: pRevTRE-hygro-GFP-Crumbs3a WT was a gift from David Bryant & Ben Margolis (Addgene plasmid # 195217 ; http://n2t.net/addgene:195217 ; RRID:Addgene_195217)
